Addgene plasmid #125246: pCI-syn-fRCaMP2
Purpose: Expresses red fluorescent calcium sensor in hippocampal slices
Depositing lab: Katalin Torok. Depositing organization: City, University of London. Publication: The kinetic mechanisms of fast-decay red-fluorescent genetically encoded calcium indicators. Kerruth S, Coates C, Durst CD, Oertner TG, Torok K. J Biol Chem. 2019 Mar 15;294(11):3934-3946. doi: 10.1074/jbc.RA118.004543. Epub 2019 Jan 16. PubMed 30651353.
Backbone
  Vector backbone: pCI
  Backbone manufacturer: Promega
  Backbone size w/o insert (bp): 3703
  Total vector size (bp): 5088
  Modifications to backbone: CMV promoter replaced by synapsin promoter
  Vector type: Mammalian Expression
Growth in bacteria
  Bacterial resistance: Ampicillin, 100 μg/mL
  Growth temperature: 37°C
  Growth strain: DH5alpha
  Copy number: High Copy
Gene/Insert
  Gene/Insert name: fRCaMP2 (alt name: jRCaMP1a EF-3)
  Species: R. norvegicus (rat), G. gallus (chicken); E. quadricolor (Sea anemone)
  Insert size (bp): 1385
  Mutation: D396A
  Promoter: synapsin
  Cloning method: Restriction Enzyme; 5′ cloning site NcoI (not destroyed); 3′ cloning site NotI (not destroyed)
  Sequencing primers: 5′ T7; 3′ TCCACCATGGTGCAGAACGAGCTTGCTCTTAAG
Resource information
  A portion of this plasmid was derived from a plasmid made by: Addgene #61562
Terms and licenses: Academic/Nonprofit Terms; Industry Terms: Not Available to Industry
Depositor comments: fRCaMP2 is the D396A variant of the jRCaMP1a gene cloned from the pGP-CMV vector (#61563) published by Dana et al. 2016.
How to cite: pCI-syn-fRCaMP2 was a gift from Katalin Torok (Addgene plasmid # 125246 ; http://n2t.net/addgene:125246 ; RRID:Addgene_125246)
