[The description below was written by a language model from this plasmid's Addgene catalogue record and pLannotate feature annotations shown in this document.]
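Description:
pCI-syn-fRCaMP2 is a mammalian expression plasmid of about 5.1 kb built on the Promega pCI backbone, in which the original CMV promoter has been replaced by the human synapsin I promoter to restrict expression to neurons. It is propagated in E. coli as a high-copy plasmid from a ColE1/pUC-type origin and is selected with ampicillin through the β-lactamase gene and its own promoter. An f1 phage origin is also present. Short annotated fragments of lacZα, bom, rop and SV40 large T antigen appear to be backbone remnants rather than functional parts.

The payload is fRCaMP2 (also called jRCaMP1a EF-3), a red fluorescent genetically encoded calcium indicator. It is the D396A variant of jRCaMP1a, subcloned from an earlier CMV-driven jRCaMP1a plasmid and inserted between NcoI and NotI sites. The alternative name suggests the mutation lies in the third EF-hand of the calmodulin domain, and the associated publication title places the sensor among fast-decay indicators. The listed source species (rat, chicken and the sea anemone Entacmaea quadricolor) reflect the composite nature of RCaMP-type sensors, which combine a sea anemone-derived red fluorescent protein with calcium-sensing modules. Upstream of the coding sequence, the synapsin promoter is followed by pCI's chimeric β-globin/immunoglobulin intron, which generally improves mRNA processing and expression, and by a T7 promoter that also serves as a sequencing primer site. A short annotated tag fragment at the start of the open reading frame probably corresponds to a His-tag leader. An SV40 polyadenylation signal follows the coding sequence, although it is annotated on the opposite strand.

The stated purpose is expression of the red calcium sensor in hippocampal slices. The depositor and repository-sequenced records differ by only two nucleotides in length and carry identical annotations.
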