Features (pLannotate 1.2.2; 15 found; start..end, strand, type, name):
     86..533     +  promoter       hSyn promoter: human synapsin I promoter; confers neuron-specific expression (Kügler et al., 2003)
    570..702     +  intron         chimeric intron: chimera between introns from human β-globin and immunoglobulin heavy chain genes
    747..765     +  promoter       T7 promoter: promoter for bacteriophage T7 RNA polymerase
    765..783     +  misc_feature   MCS (fragment): multiple cloning site
    922..942     +  CDS            capTEV™ (fragment): composite tag for in vivo biotinylation, TEV protease cleavage, and 6xHis tagging
    940..2238    +  CDS            RCaMP: RCaMP is a basic (constitutively fluorescent) red fluorescent protein published in 2013, derived from Entacmaea quadricolor.
   2265..2386    -  polyA_signal   SV40 poly(A) signal: SV40 polyadenylation signal
   2409..2477    -  CDS            large T antigen (fragment): large T antigen from SV40 (simian virus 40)
   2496..2563    +  CDS            lacZα (fragment): LacZα fragment of β-galactosidase; lacZ fragment
   2567..2995    +  rep_origin     f1 ori (sequence partly withheld): f1 bacteriophage origin of replication; arrow indicates direction of (+) strand synthesis
   3023..3122    -  misc_feature   bom (fragment): basis of mobility region from pBR322
   3224..3259    -  CDS            rop (fragment): Rop protein, which maintains plasmids at low copy number; rop
   3354..3458    +  promoter       AmpR promoter: bla
   3459..4319    +  CDS            AmpR: β-lactamase; bla; confers resistance to ampicillin, carbenicillin, and related antibiotics
   4490..5078    +  rep_origin     ori: high-copy-number ColE1/pMB1/pBR322/pUC origin of replication
>Addgene plasmid #125246 | pCI-syn-fRCaMP2 | depositor full sequence | sequence record 239609 | pCI-syn-fRCaMP2 sequence 5088 bps
ACGCGGCCTTTTACGGTTCCTGGCCTTTGCTGGCCTTTTGCTCACATGGCTCGACAGATCTAATCTGCAG
AGGGCCCTGCGTATGAGTGCAAGTGGGTTTTAGGACCAGGATGAGGCGGGGTGGGGGTGCCTACCTGACG
ACCGACCCCGACCCACTGGACAAGCACCCAACCCCCATTCCCCAAATTGCGCATCCCCTATCAGAGAGGG
GGAGGGGAAACAGGATGCGGCGAGGCGCGTGCGCACTGCCAGCTTCAGCACCGCGGACAGTGCCTTCGCC
CCCGCCTGGCGGCGCGCGCCACCGCCGCCTCAGCACTGAAGGCGCGCTGACGTCACTCGCCGGTCCCCCG
CAAACTCCCCTTCCCGGCCACCTTGGTCGCGTCCGCGCCGCCGCCGGCCCAGCCGGACCGCACCACGCGA
GGCGCGAGATAGGGGGGCACGGGCGCGACCATCTGCGCTGCGGCGCCGGCGACTCAGCGCTGCCTCAGTC
TGCGGTGGGCAGCGGAGGAGTCGTGTCGTGCCTGAGAGCGCAGCTGCAGCTAGGAAGTTGGTCGTGAGGC
ACTGGGCAGGTAAGTATCAAGGTTACAAGACAGGTTTAAGGAGACCAATAGAAACTGGGCTTGTCGAGAC
AGAGAAGACTCTTGCGTTTCTGATAGGCACCTATTGGTCTTACTGACATCCACTTTGCCTTTCTCTCCAC
AGGTGTCCACTCCCAGTTCAATTACAGCTCTTAAGGCTAGAGTACTTAATACGACTCACTATAGGCTAGC
GCTACCGGACTCAAGCTTGGTACCGAACTCGGATCCACTAGTAACGGCCGCCAGTGTGCTGGAATTCGGC
TTGGGGATATCCACCATGGTGCAGAACGAGCTTGCTCTTAAGTTGGCTGGACTTGATATTAACAAGACTG
GAGGAGGTTCTCATCATCATCATCATCATGGTATGGCTAGCATGACTGGTGGACAGCAAATGGGTCGGGA
TCTGTACGACGATGACGATAAGGATCTCGCAACAATGGTCGACTCATCACGTCGTAAGTGGAATAAGACA
GGTCACGCAGTCAGAGCTATAGGTCGGCTGAGCTCAGCGATCAACTGCGAAATGATGTACCCAGCGGATG
GTGGTCTGCGTGGTTACACTCACATGGCGCTGAAAGTTGATGGCGGCGGTCACCTGTCCTGTTCTTTCGT
GACCACCTACCGCTCCAAAAAGACTGTCGGCAACATTAAGATGCCTGCCATTCATAGCGTCAGCCACCGT
CTGGAGCGCCTGGAGGAGAGCGATAACGAAATGTTTGTCGTACAGCGTGAACACGCAGTTGCCAAGTTTG
TGGGCCTGGGTGGTGGCGGCGGTACCGGAGGGAGCATGAACTCCCTGATCAAGGAGAACATGCGTATGAA
AGTGGTTCTGGAAGGCTCCGTAAACGGCCACCAGTTCAAATGCACTGGTGAAGGCGAAGGCAACCCGTAT
ATGGGCACCCAGACTATGCGTATCAAAGTGATCGAGGGTGGTCCGCTGCCGTTTGCGTTCGACATCCTGG
CGACGTCCTTTATGTATGGCTCCCGTACCTTCATCAAATATCCGAAAGGCATCCCGGATTTCTTTAAGCA
GTCCTTCCCGGAAGGTTTTACCTGGGAACGTGTGACCCGTTACGAAGACGGCGGCGTAATTACCGTTATG
CAAGACACGTCTCTGGAGGATGGCTGCCTGGTGTATCACGTGCAGGTTCGCGGTGTGAACTTCCCGAGCA
ATGGTGCTGTAATGCAAAAGAAAACCAAAGGTTGGGAGCCTACGGACTCCCAAACCACTGAAGAGCAGAT
CGCAGAATTTAAAGAGGCTTTCTCCCTATTTGACAAGGACGGGGATGGGACAATAACAACCAAGGAGCTG
GGGACGGTGATGCGGTCTCTGGGGCAGAACCCCACAGAAGCAGAGCTGCAGGACATGATCAATGAAGTAG
ATGCCGACGGTGACGGCACAATCGACTTCCCTGAGTTCCTGATTATGATGGCAAGAAAAATGAAATACAC
AGACAGTGAAGAAGAAATTAGAGAAGCGTTCGGCGTGTTTGCTAAGGATGGCAATGGCTACATCAGTGCA
GCAGAGCTTCGCCACGTGATGACAAACCTTGGAGAGAAGTTAACAGATGAAGAGGTTGATGAAATGATCA
GGGAAGCAGACAGCGATGGGGATGGTCAGGTAAACTACGAAGAGTTTGTACAAATGATGACAGCGAAGTA
GGCGGCCGCTTCGAGCAGACATGATAAGATACATTGATGAGTTTGGACAAACCACAACTAGAATGCAGTG
AAAAAAATGCTTTATTTGTGAAATTTGTGATGCTATTGCTTTATTTGTAACCATTATAAGCTGCAATAAA
CAAGTTAACAACAACAATTGCATTCATTTTATGTTTCAGGTTCAGGGGGAGATGTGGGAGGTTTTTTAAA
GCAAGTAAAACCTCTACAAATGTGGTAAAATCGATAAGGATCCGGGCTGGCGTAATAGCGAAGAGGCCCG
CACCGATCGCCCTTCCCAACAGTTGCGCAGCCTGAATGGCGAATGG
[124 nt withheld, positions 2567-2690]
C
[91 nt withheld, positions 2692-2782]
A
[49 nt withheld, positions 2784-2832]
CCTTTGACGTTGGAGTCCACGTTCTTT
[37 nt withheld, positions 2860-2896]
ACCCTATCTCGGTCTATTCTTTTGATTTATAAGGGATTTTGCCGATTTCGGCCTATTGGTTAAAAAATGA
GCTGATTTAACAAAAATTTAACGCGAATTTTAACAAAATATTAACGCTTACAATTTCCTGATGCGGTATT
TTCTCCTTACGCATCTGTGCGGTATTTCACACCGCATATGGTGCACTCTCAGTACAATCTGCTCTGATGC
CGCATAGTTAAGCCAGCCCCGACACCCGCCAACACCCGCTGACGCGCCCTGACGGGCTTGTCTGCTCCCG
GCATCCGCTTACAGACAAGCTGTGACCGTCTCCGGGAGCTGCATGTGTCAGAGGTTTTCACCGTCATCAC
CGAAACGCGCGAGACGAAAGGGCCTCGTGATACGCCTATTTTTATAGGTTAATGTCATGATAATAATGGT
TTCTTAGACGTCAGGTGGCACTTTTCGGGGAAATGTGCGCGGAACCCCTATTTGTTTATTTTTCTAAATA
CATTCAAATATGTATCCGCTCATGAGACAATAACCCTGATAAATGCTTCAATAATATTGAAAAAGGAAGA
GTATGAGTATTCAACATTTCCGTGTCGCCCTTATTCCCTTTTTTGCGGCATTTTGCCTTCCTGTTTTTGC
TCACCCAGAAACGCTGGTGAAAGTAAAAGATGCTGAAGATCAGTTGGGTGCACGAGTGGGTTACATCGAA
CTGGATCTCAACAGCGGTAAGATCCTTGAGAGTTTTCGCCCCGAAGAACGTTTTCCAATGATGAGCACTT
TTAAAGTTCTGCTATGTGGCGCGGTATTATCCCGTATTGACGCCGGGCAAGAGCAACTCGGTCGCCGCAT
ACACTATTCTCAGAATGACTTGGTTGAGTACTCACCAGTCACAGAAAAGCATCTTACGGATGGCATGACA
GTAAGAGAATTATGCAGTGCTGCCATAACCATGAGTGATAACACTGCGGCCAACTTACTTCTGACAACGA
TCGGAGGACCGAAGGAGCTAACCGCTTTTTTGCACAACATGGGGGATCATGTAACTCGCCTTGATCGTTG
GGAACCGGAGCTGAATGAAGCCATACCAAACGACGAGCGTGACACCACGATGCCTGTAGCAATGGCAACA
ACGTTGCGCAAACTATTAACTGGCGAACTACTTACTCTAGCTTCCCGGCAACAATTAATAGACTGGATGG
AGGCGGATAAAGTTGCAGGACCACTTCTGCGCTCGGCCCTTCCGGCTGGCTGGTTTATTGCTGATAAATC
TGGAGCCGGTGAGCGTGGGTCTCGCGGTATCATTGCAGCACTGGGGCCAGATGGTAAGCCCTCCCGTATC
GTAGTTATCTACACGACGGGGAGTCAGGCAACTATGGATGAACGAAATAGACAGATCGCTGAGATAGGTG
CCTCACTGATTAAGCATTGGTAACTGTCAGACCAAGTTTACTCATATATACTTTAGATTGATTTAAAACT
TCATTTTTAATTTAAAAGGATCTAGGTGAAGATCCTTTTTGATAATCTCATGACCAAAATCCCTTAACGT
GAGTTTTCGTTCCACTGAGCGTCAGACCCCGTAGAAAAGATCAAAGGATCTTCTTGAGATCCTTTTTTTC
TGCGCGTAATCTGCTGCTTGCAAACAAAAAAACCACCGCTACCAGCGGTGGTTTGTTTGCCGGATCAAGA
GCTACCAACTCTTTTTCCGAAGGTAACTGGCTTCAGCAGAGCGCAGATACCAAATACTGTTCTTCTAGTG
TAGCCGTAGTTAGGCCACCACTTCAAGAACTCTGTAGCACCGCCTACATACCTCGCTCTGCTAATCCTGT
TACCAGTGGCTGCTGCCAGTGGCGATAAGTCGTGTCTTACCGGGTTGGACTCAAGACGATAGTTACCGGA
TAAGGCGCAGCGGTCGGGCTGAACGGGGGGTTCGTGCACACAGCCCAGCTTGGAGCGAACGACCTACACC
GAACTGAGATACCTACAGCGTGAGCTATGAGAAAGCGCCACGCTTCCCGAAGGGAGAAAGGCGGACAGGT
ATCCGGTAAGCGGCAGGGTCGGAACAGGAGAGCGCACGAGGGAGCTTCCAGGGGGAAACGCCTGGTATCT
TTATAGTCCTGTCGGGTTTCGCCACCTCTGACTTGAGCGTCGATTTTTGTGATGCTCGTCAGGGGGGCGG
AGCCTATGGAAAAACGCCAGCA
