Features (pLannotate 1.2.2; 15 found; start..end, strand, type, name):
     91..538     +  promoter       hSyn promoter: human synapsin I promoter; confers neuron-specific expression (Kügler et al., 2003)
    575..707     +  intron         chimeric intron: chimera between introns from human β-globin and immunoglobulin heavy chain genes
    752..770     +  promoter       T7 promoter: promoter for bacteriophage T7 RNA polymerase
    770..788     +  misc_feature   MCS (fragment): multiple cloning site
    927..947     +  CDS            capTEV™ (fragment): composite tag for in vivo biotinylation, TEV protease cleavage, and 6xHis tagging
    945..2243    +  CDS            RCaMP: RCaMP is a basic (constitutively fluorescent) red fluorescent protein published in 2013, derived from Entacmaea quadricolor.
   2270..2391    -  polyA_signal   SV40 poly(A) signal: SV40 polyadenylation signal
   2414..2482    -  CDS            large T antigen (fragment): large T antigen from SV40 (simian virus 40)
   2501..2568    +  CDS            lacZα (fragment): LacZα fragment of β-galactosidase; lacZ fragment
   2572..3000    +  rep_origin     f1 ori (sequence partly withheld): f1 bacteriophage origin of replication; arrow indicates direction of (+) strand synthesis
   3028..3127    -  misc_feature   bom (fragment): basis of mobility region from pBR322
   3229..3264    -  CDS            rop (fragment): Rop protein, which maintains plasmids at low copy number; rop
   3359..3463    +  promoter       AmpR promoter: bla
   3464..4324    +  CDS            AmpR: β-lactamase; bla; confers resistance to ampicillin, carbenicillin, and related antibiotics
   4495..5083    +  rep_origin     ori: high-copy-number ColE1/pMB1/pBR322/pUC origin of replication
>Addgene plasmid #125246 | pCI-syn-fRCaMP2 | addgene full sequence | sequence record 264432 | Addgene NGS Result
GCAACGCGGCCTTTTTACGGTTCCTGGCCTTTTGCTGGCCTTTTGCTCACATGGCTCGACAGATCTAATC
TGCAGAGGGCCCTGCGTATGAGTGCAAGTGGGTTTTAAGACCAGGATGAGGCGGGGTGGGGGTGCCTACC
TGACGACCGACCCCGACCCACTGGACAAGCACCCAACCCCCATTCCCCAAATTGCGCATCCCCTATCAGA
GAGGGGGAGGGGAAACAGGATGCGGCGAGGCGCGTGCGCACTGCCAGCTTCAGCACCGCGGACAGTGCCT
TCGCCCCCGCCTGGCGGCGCGCGCCACCGCCGCCTCAGCACTGAAGGCGCGCTGACGTCACTCGCCGGTC
CCCCGCAAACTCCCCTTCCCGGCCACCTTGGTCGCGTCCGCGCCGCCGCCGGCCCAGCCGGACCGCACCA
CGCGAGGCGCGAGATAGGGGGGCACGGGCGCGACCATCTGCGCTGCGGCGCCGGCGACTCAGCGCTGCCT
CAGTCTGCGGTGGGCAGCGGAGGAGTCGTGTCGTGCCTGAGAGCGCAGCTGCAGCTAGGAAGTTGGTCGT
GAGGCACTGGGCAGGTAAGTATCAAGGTTACAAGACAGGTTTAAGGAGACCAATAGAAACTGGGCTTGTC
GAGACAGAGAAGACTCTTGCGTTTCTGATAGGCACCTATTGGTCTTACTGACATCCACTTTGCCTTTCTC
TCCACAGGTGTCCACTCCCAGTTCAATTACAGCTCTTAAGGCTAGAGTACTTAATACGACTCACTATAGG
CTAGCGCTACCGGACTCAAGCTTGGTACCGAACTCGGATCCACTAGTAACGGCCGCCAGTGTGCTGGAAT
TCGGCTTGGGGATATCCACCATGGTGCAGAACGAGCTTGCTCTTAAGTTGGCTGGACTTGATATTAACAA
GACTGGAGGAGGTTCTCATCATCATCATCATCATGGTATGGCTAGCATGACTGGTGGACAGCAAATGGGT
CGGGATCTGTACGACGATGACGATAAGGATCTCGCAACAATGGTCGACTCATCACGTCGTAAGTGGAATA
AGACAGGTCACGCAGTCAGAGCTATAGGTCGGCTGAGCTCAGCGATCAACTGCGAAATGATGTACCCAGC
GGATGGTGGTCTGCGTGGTTACACTCACATGGCGCTGAAAGTTGATGGCGGCGGTCACCTGTCCTGTTCT
TTCGTGACCACCTACCGCTCCAAAAAGACTGTCGGCAACATTAAGATGCCTGCCATTCATAGCGTCAGCC
ACCGTCTGGAGCGCCTGGAGGAGAGCGATAACGAAATGTTTGTCGTACAGCGTGAACACGCAGTTGCCAA
GTTTGTGGGCCTGGGTGGTGGCGGCGGTACCGGAGGGAGCATGAACTCCCTGATCAAGGAGAACATGCGT
ATGAAAGTGGTTCTGGAAGGCTCCGTAAACGGCCACCAGTTCAAATGCACTGGTGAAGGCGAAGGCAACC
CGTATATGGGCACCCAGACTATGCGTATCAAAGTGATCGAGGGTGGTCCGCTGCCGTTTGCGTTCGACAT
CCTGGCGACGTCCTTTATGTATGGCTCCCGTACCTTCATCAAATATCCGAAAGGCATCCCGGATTTCTTT
AAGCAGTCCTTCCCGGAAGGTTTTACCTGGGAACGTGTGACCCGTTACGAAGACGGCGGCGTAATTACCG
TTATGCAAGACACGTCTCTGGAGGATGGCTGCCTGGTGTATCACGTGCAGGTTCGCGGTGTGAACTTCCC
GAGCAATGGTGCTGTAATGCAAAAGAAAACCAAAGGTTGGGAGCCTACGGACTCCCAAACCACTGAAGAG
CAGATCGCAGAATTTAAAGAGGCTTTCTCCCTATTTGACAAGGACGGGGATGGGACAATAACAACCAAGG
AGCTGGGGACGGTGATGCGGTCTCTGGGGCAGAACCCCACAGAAGCAGAGCTGCAGGACATGATCAATGA
AGTAGATGCCGACGGTGACGGCACAATCGACTTCCCTGAGTTCCTGATTATGATGGCAAGAAAAATGAAA
TACACAGACAGTGAAGAAGAAATTAGAGAAGCGTTCGGCGTGTTTGCTAAGGATGGCAATGGCTACATCA
GTGCAGCAGAGCTTCGCCACGTGATGACAAACCTTGGAGAGAAGTTAACAGATGAAGAGGTTGATGAAAT
GATCAGGGAAGCAGACAGCGATGGGGATGGTCAGGTAAACTACGAAGAGTTTGTACAAATGATGACAGCG
AAGTAGGCGGCCGCTTCGAGCAGACATGATAAGATACATTGATGAGTTTGGACAAACCACAACTAGAATG
CAGTGAAAAAAATGCTTTATTTGTGAAATTTGTGATGCTATTGCTTTATTTGTAACCATTATAAGCTGCA
ATAAACAAGTTAACAACAACAATTGCATTCATTTTATGTTTCAGGTTCAGGGGGAGATGTGGGAGGTTTT
TTAAAGCAAGTAAAACCTCTACAAATGTGGTAAAATCGATAAGGATCCGGGCTGGCGTAATAGCGAAGAG
GCCCGCACCGATCGCCCTTCCCAACAGTTGCGCAGCCTGAATGGCGAATGG
[124 nt withheld, positions 2572-2695]
C
[91 nt withheld, positions 2697-2787]
A
[49 nt withheld, positions 2789-2837]
CCTTTGACGTTGGAGTCCACGTTCTTT
[37 nt withheld, positions 2865-2901]
ACCCTATCTCGGTCTATTCTTTTGATTTATAAGGGATTTTGCCGATTTCGGCCTATTGGTTAAAAAATGA
GCTGATTTAACAAAAATTTAACGCGAATTTTAACAAAATATTAACGCTTACAATTTCCTGATGCGGTATT
TTCTCCTTACGCATCTGTGCGGTATTTCACACCGCATATGGTGCACTCTCAGTACAATCTGCTCTGATGC
CGCATAGTTAAGCCAGCCCCGACACCCGCCAACACCCGCTGACGCGCCCTGACGGGCTTGTCTGCTCCCG
GCATCCGCTTACAGACAAGCTGTGACCGTCTCCGGGAGCTGCATGTGTCAGAGGTTTTCACCGTCATCAC
CGAAACGCGCGAGACGAAAGGGCCTCGTGATACGCCTATTTTTATAGGTTAATGTCATGATAATAATGGT
TTCTTAGACGTCAGGTGGCACTTTTCGGGGAAATGTGCGCGGAACCCCTATTTGTTTATTTTTCTAAATA
CATTCAAATATGTATCCGCTCATGAGACAATAACCCTGATAAATGCTTCAATAATATTGAAAAAGGAAGA
GTATGAGTATTCAACATTTCCGTGTCGCCCTTATTCCCTTTTTTGCGGCATTTTGCCTTCCTGTTTTTGC
TCACCCAGAAACGCTGGTGAAAGTAAAAGATGCTGAAGATCAGTTGGGTGCACGAGTGGGTTACATCGAA
CTGGATCTCAACAGCGGTAAGATCCTTGAGAGTTTTCGCCCCGAAGAACGTTTTCCAATGATGAGCACTT
TTAAAGTTCTGCTATGTGGCGCGGTATTATCCCGTATTGACGCCGGGCAAGAGCAACTCGGTCGCCGCAT
ACACTATTCTCAGAATGACTTGGTTGAGTACTCACCAGTCACAGAAAAGCATCTTACGGATGGCATGACA
GTAAGAGAATTATGCAGTGCTGCCATAACCATGAGTGATAACACTGCGGCCAACTTACTTCTGACAACGA
TCGGAGGACCGAAGGAGCTAACCGCTTTTTTGCACAACATGGGGGATCATGTAACTCGCCTTGATCGTTG
GGAACCGGAGCTGAATGAAGCCATACCAAACGACGAGCGTGACACCACGATGCCTGTAGCAATGGCAACA
ACGTTGCGCAAACTATTAACTGGCGAACTACTTACTCTAGCTTCCCGGCAACAATTAATAGACTGGATGG
AGGCGGATAAAGTTGCAGGACCACTTCTGCGCTCGGCCCTTCCGGCTGGCTGGTTTATTGCTGATAAATC
TGGAGCCGGTGAGCGTGGGTCTCGCGGTATCATTGCAGCACTGGGGCCAGATGGTAAGCCCTCCCGTATC
GTAGTTATCTACACGACGGGGAGTCAGGCAACTATGGATGAACGAAATAGACAGATCGCTGAGATAGGTG
CCTCACTGATTAAGCATTGGTAACTGTCAGACCAAGTTTACTCATATATACTTTAGATTGATTTAAAACT
TCATTTTTAATTTAAAAGGATCTAGGTGAAGATCCTTTTTGATAATCTCATGACCAAAATCCCTTAACGT
GAGTTTTCGTTCCACTGAGCGTCAGACCCCGTAGAAAAGATCAAAGGATCTTCTTGAGATCCTTTTTTTC
TGCGCGTAATCTGCTGCTTGCAAACAAAAAAACCACCGCTACCAGCGGTGGTTTGTTTGCCGGATCAAGA
GCTACCAACTCTTTTTCCGAAGGTAACTGGCTTCAGCAGAGCGCAGATACCAAATACTGTTCTTCTAGTG
TAGCCGTAGTTAGGCCACCACTTCAAGAACTCTGTAGCACCGCCTACATACCTCGCTCTGCTAATCCTGT
TACCAGTGGCTGCTGCCAGTGGCGATAAGTCGTGTCTTACCGGGTTGGACTCAAGACGATAGTTACCGGA
TAAGGCGCAGCGGTCGGGCTGAACGGGGGGTTCGTGCACACAGCCCAGCTTGGAGCGAACGACCTACACC
GAACTGAGATACCTACAGCGTGAGCTATGAGAAAGCGCCACGCTTCCCGAAGGGAGAAAGGCGGACAGGT
ATCCGGTAAGCGGCAGGGTCGGAACAGGAGAGCGCACGAGGGAGCTTCCAGGGGGAAACGCCTGGTATCT
TTATAGTCCTGTCGGGTTTCGCCACCTCTGACTTGAGCGTCGATTTTTGTGATGCTCGTCAGGGGGGCGG
AGCCTATGGAAAAACGCCA
