>Addgene plasmid #125246 | pCI-syn-fRCaMP2 | depositor partial sequence | sequence record 239608 | pCI-syn-fRCaMP2 sequence 1386 bps
ATGGTGCAGAACGAGCTTGCTCTTAAGTTGGCTGGACTTGATATTAACAAGACTGGAGGAGGTTCTCATC
ATCATCATCATCATGGTATGGCTAGCATGACTGGTGGACAGCAAATGGGTCGGGATCTGTACGACGATGA
CGATAAGGATCTCGCAACAATGGTCGACTCATCACGTCGTAAGTGGAATAAGACAGGTCACGCAGTCAGA
GCTATAGGTCGGCTGAGCTCAGCGATCAACTGCGAAATGATGTACCCAGCGGATGGTGGTCTGCGTGGTT
ACACTCACATGGCGCTGAAAGTTGATGGCGGCGGTCACCTGTCCTGTTCTTTCGTGACCACCTACCGCTC
CAAAAAGACTGTCGGCAACATTAAGATGCCTGCCATTCATAGCGTCAGCCACCGTCTGGAGCGCCTGGAG
GAGAGCGATAACGAAATGTTTGTCGTACAGCGTGAACACGCAGTTGCCAAGTTTGTGGGCCTGGGTGGTG
GCGGCGGTACCGGAGGGAGCATGAACTCCCTGATCAAGGAGAACATGCGTATGAAAGTGGTTCTGGAAGG
CTCCGTAAACGGCCACCAGTTCAAATGCACTGGTGAAGGCGAAGGCAACCCGTATATGGGCACCCAGACT
ATGCGTATCAAAGTGATCGAGGGTGGTCCGCTGCCGTTTGCGTTCGACATCCTGGCGACGTCCTTTATGT
ATGGCTCCCGTACCTTCATCAAATATCCGAAAGGCATCCCGGATTTCTTTAAGCAGTCCTTCCCGGAAGG
TTTTACCTGGGAACGTGTGACCCGTTACGAAGACGGCGGCGTAATTACCGTTATGCAAGACACGTCTCTG
GAGGATGGCTGCCTGGTGTATCACGTGCAGGTTCGCGGTGTGAACTTCCCGAGCAATGGTGCTGTAATGC
AAAAGAAAACCAAAGGTTGGGAGCCTACGGACTCCCAAACCACTGAAGAGCAGATCGCAGAATTTAAAGA
GGCTTTCTCCCTATTTGACAAGGACGGGGATGGGACAATAACAACCAAGGAGCTGGGGACGGTGATGCGG
TCTCTGGGGCAGAACCCCACAGAAGCAGAGCTGCAGGACATGATCAATGAAGTAGATGCCGACGGTGACG
GCACAATCGACTTCCCTGAGTTCCTGATTATGATGGCAAGAAAAATGAAATACACAGACAGTGAAGAAGA
AATTAGAGAAGCGTTCGGCGTGTTTGCTAAGGATGGCAATGGCTACATCAGTGCAGCAGAGCTTCGCCAC
GTGATGACAAACCTTGGAGAGAAGTTAACAGATGAAGAGGTTGATGAAATGATCAGGGAAGCAGACAGCG
ATGGGGATGGTCAGGTAAACTACGAAGAGTTTGTACAAATGATGACAGCGAAGTAG
